>Addgene plasmid #60879 | GST-PBD H538A/K540M | depositor partial sequence | sequence record 98118 | AA 365-603
GGTTNCGCGTGGATCCCCGGAATTCGGCCGGCCATCGATTGCTCCCAGCAGCCTGGACCCCAGCAACCGG
AAGCCCCTCACAGTCCTCAATAAAGGCTTGGAGAACCCCCTGCCTGAGCGTCCCCGGGAAAAAGAAGAAC
CAGTGGTTCGAGAGACAGGTGAGGTGGTCGACTGCCACCTCAGTGACATGCTGCAGCAGCTGCACAGTGT
CAATGCCTCCAAGCCCTCGGAGCGTGGGCTGGTCAGGCAAGAGGAGGCTGAGGATCCTGCCTGCATCCCC
ATCTTCTGGGTCAGCAAGTGGGTGGACTATTCGGACAAGTACGGCCTTGGGTATCAGCTCTGTGATAACA
GCGTGGGGGTGCTCTTCAATGACTCAACACGCCTCATCCTCTACAATGATGGTGACAGCCTGCAGTACAT
AGAGCGTGACGGCACTGAGTCCTACCTCACCGTGAGTTCCCATCCCAACTCCTTGATGAAGAAGATCACC
CTCCTTAAATATTTCCGCAATTACATGAGCGAGCACTTGCTGAAGGCAGGTGCCAACATCACGCCGCGCG
AAGGTGATGAGCTCGCTCGGCTGCCCTACCTACGGACCTGGTTCCGCACCCGCAGCGCCATCATCCTGCA
CCTCAGCAACGGCAGCGTGCAGATCAACTTCTTCCAGGATGCCACCATGCTCATCTTGTGCCCACTGATG
GCAGCCGTGACCTACATCGACGAGAAGCGGGACTTCCGCACATACCGCCTGAGTCTCCTGGAGGAGTACG
GCTGCTGCAAGGAGCTGGCCAGCCGGCTCCGCTACGCCCGCACTATGGTGGACAAGCTGCTGAGCTCACG
CTCGGCCAGCAACCGTCTCAAGGCCTCCTAAGGCGCGCCAGTCGACTCGAGCGGCCGCATCGTGACTGAC
TGACGATCTGCCTCGCGCGTTTCGGTGATGACGG
