>Addgene plasmid #60879 | GST-PBD H538A/K540M | addgene partial sequence | sequence record 100342 | pGEX3 5'-CCGGGAGCTGCATGTGTCAGAGG-3'
AACGCGCGAGGCAGATCGTCAGTCAGTCACGATGCGGCCGCTCGAGTCGACTGGCGCGCCTTAGGAGGCC
TTGAGACGGTTGCTGGCCGAGCGTGAGCTCAGCAGCTTGTCCACCATAGTGCGGGCGTAGCGGAGCCGGC
TGGCCAGCTCCTTGCAGCAGCCGTACTCCTCCAGGAGACTCAGGCGGTATGTGCGGAAGTCCCGCTTCTC
GTCGATGTAGGTCACGGCTGCCATCAGTGGGCACAAGATGAGCATGGTGGCATCCTGGAAGAAGTTGATC
TGCACGCTGCCGTTGCTGAGGTGCAGGATGATGGCGCTGCGGGTGCGGAACCAGGTCCGTAGGTAGGGCA
GCCGAGCGAGCTCATCACCTTCGCGCGGCGTGATGTTGGCACCTGCCTTCAGCAAGTGCTCGCTCATGTA
ATTGCGGAAATATTTAAGGAGGGTGATCTTCTTCATCAAGGAGTTGGGATGGGAACTCACGGTGAGGTAG
GACTCAGTGCCGTCACGCTCTATGTACTGCAGGCTGTCACCATCATTGTAGAGGATGAGGCGTGTTGAGT
CATTGAAGAGCACCCCCACGCTGTTATCACAGAGCTGATACCCAAGGCCGTACTTGTCCGAATAGTCCAC
CCACTTGCTGACCCAGAAGATGGGGATGCAGGCAGGATCCTCAGCCTCCTCTTGCCTGACCAGCCCACGC
TCCGAGGGCTTGGAGGCATTGACACTGTGCAGCTGCTGCAGCATGTCACTGAGGTGGCAGTCGACCACCT
CACCTGTCTCTCGAACCACTGGTTCTTCTTTTTCCCGGGGACGCTCAGGCAGGGGGTTCTCCAAGCCTTT
ATTGAGGACTGTGAGGGGCTTCCGGTTGCTGGGGTCCAGGCTGCTGGGAGCAATCGATGGCCGGCCGAAT
TCCGGGGATCCACGCGGAACCAGATCCGATTTTGGAGGATGGTCGCCACCACCAAACGTGGCTTGCCAGC
CCTGCAAAGGCCATGCTATATACTTGCTGGATTTCAAGTACTTATCATTTGTGGGATAGCTTCATACGTT
TTTTAAACAAACTAATTTTGGGA
