[The description below was written by a language model from this plasmid's Addgene catalogue record.]
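Description:
GST-PBD H538A/K540M is a bacterial expression plasmid built on the pGEX-4T-2 backbone, designed to produce a glutathione S-transferase fusion of the polo-box domain (PBD) of human Polo-like kinase 1 (PLK1) in E. coli. It is maintained as a high-copy plasmid under ampicillin selection. The record lists no feature table, so the promoter and origin are not explicitly stated. pGEX-series vectors generally drive expression from an IPTG-inducible tac promoter with a plasmid-borne lacI repressor, and the 4T series places a thrombin cleavage site between GST and the cloning site, allowing the tag to be removed after purification.

The insert was cloned between EcoRI and XhoI sites, both retained, so that the PBD fragment is fused in frame to the C-terminus of the backbone-encoded GST. The purpose field describes the fragment as residues 365–653, which exceeds the usual length of human PLK1 and does not match the listed insert size of 712 bp. The total vector size is also given as identical to the empty backbone, so these figures should be treated with caution. The fragment carries two substitutions, H538A and K540M. These residues are generally known as key contacts of the phosphopeptide-binding pocket of the polo-box domain, and mutating them impairs recognition of phosphorylated docking motifs.

The construct is suited to producing recombinant GST-PBD for affinity purification on glutathione resin and for pull-down or in vitro binding assays. There it would typically serve as a binding-deficient control alongside the wild-type PBD. The associated work concerns targeting of Plk1 to kinetochores through the dynactin p27 subunit.
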