Addgene plasmid #60879: GST-PBD H538A/K540M
Purpose: Bacterially expressed GST-tagged human polo-like kinase 1 PBD AA 365-653 H538A/K540M mutant
Depositing lab: Trina Schroer. Depositing organization: Johns Hopkins University and School of Medicine. Publication: Dynactin helps target Polo-like kinase 1 to kinetochores via its left-handed beta-helical p27 subunit. Yeh TY, Kowalska AK, Scipioni BR, Cheong FK, Zheng M, Derewenda U, Derewenda ZS, Schroer TA. EMBO J. 2013 Apr 3;32(7):1023-35. doi: 10.1038/emboj.2013.30. Epub 2013 Mar 1. PubMed 23455152.
Backbone
  Vector backbone: pGEX-4T-2
  Backbone size w/o insert (bp): 4969
  Total vector size (bp): 4969
  Vector type: Bacterial Expression
Growth in bacteria
  Bacterial resistance: Ampicillin, 100 μg/mL
  Growth temperature: 37°C
  Growth strain: XL10 Gold
  Copy number: High Copy
Gene/Insert
  Gene/Insert name: Polo-like kinase 1 (alt name: Plk1)
  Species: H. sapiens (human); BC01486
  Insert size (bp): 712
  Mutation: H538A/K540M
  GenBank ID: NM_005030.3
  Entrez Gene: PLK1 (a.k.a. PLK, STPK13)
  Tag / fusion protein: GST (N terminal on backbone)
  Cloning method: Restriction Enzyme; 5′ cloning site EcoRI (not destroyed); 3′ cloning site XhoI (not destroyed)
  Sequencing primers: 5′ GGG CTG GCA AGC CAC GTT TGG TG
Terms and licenses: Academic/Nonprofit Terms; Industry Terms: Not Available to Industry
How to cite: GST-PBD H538A/K540M was a gift from Trina Schroer (Addgene plasmid # 60879 ; http://n2t.net/addgene:60879 ; RRID:Addgene_60879)
